>Addgene plasmid #209544 | pBTK1054 | addgene full sequence | sequence record 419120 | Addgene NGS Result
AAAAAAACCACCGCTACCAGCGGTGGTTTGTTTGCCGGATCAAGAGCTACCAACTCTTTTTCCGAAGGTA
ACTGGCTTCAGCAGAGCGCAGATACCAAATACTGTTCTTCTAGTGTAGCCGTAGTTAGGCCACCACTTCA
AGAACTCTGTAGCACCGCCTACATACCTCGCTCTGCTAATCCTGTTACCAGTGGCTGCTGCCAGTGGCGA
TAAGTCGTGTCTTACCGGGTTGGACTCAAGACGATAGTTACCGGATAAGGCGCAGCGGTCGGGCTGAACG
GGGGGTTCGTGCACACAGCCCAGCTTGGAGCGAACGACCTACACCGAACTGAGATACCTACAGCGTGAGC
TATGAGAAAGCGCCACGCTTCCCGAAGGGAGAAAGGCGGACAGGTATCCGGTAAGCGGCAGGGTCGGAAC
AGGAGAGCGCACGAGGGAGCTTCCAGGGGGAAACGCCTGGTATCTTTATAGTCCTGTCGGGTTTCGCCAC
CTCTGACTTGAGCGTCGATTTTTGTGATGCTCGTCAGGGGGGCGGAGCCTATGGAAAAACGCCAGCAACG
CGGCCTTTTTACGGTTCCTGGCCTTTTGCTGGCCTTTTGCTCACATGTTCTTTCCTGCGTTATCCCCTGA
TTCTGTGGATAACCGTGCGGCCGCCCCTGAATTCAACCTGCCCTATACCGTATGGTTTTTATTCATGGCA
GGCTGTCTGTCCCTGTTTCTGTGTATTTCTTATATCTATTACCGCAACAAATTCATAACAACCTACGCAT
ACCTACCCTACGGACGTGCCAGCAACGCCGACCAGCTTCCCAACGTCAACTGGATAAAATTAACCAGCCC
CTGCCTGCCGAGACCTCTGTCATTAATGGCATTGTTGCCGACCTGCACGAACCTGAGCTCGACAACCACT
GGCAGAAATTTCTTGCCCGGCAAACCCTCAATGGCATGCCTGTCTACAATATTCGTCAGGTAGAAGAATT
TCTTACCGGACGGGTTAAAATTCATCACCTATATGAAAATGATCTTGGTTCTTTGCTGCCTTCACCAACC
TATGTATTGATTAAACGCGTATTCGACATCGTTCTTATCCTGCTATCCGCCCCTGTTACCCTGCCGGTAA
TGCTTATTACTGCCATTGCCATCAAACTTGAAAGCCCGGGTAACATCCTGTTCCGGCAAAACCGTGTAGG
ACGCAGCGGCAAAGAATTCTGTATTTATAAATTTCGCAGCATGTGCAGCGATTCAGAGAAAAACGGTGCC
CGCATGGCGCAACTTGGGGATGCCCGCGTCACCCGTATCGGACACATCATCCGCAAAACCCGCATCGACG
AGCTGCCGCAGTTCTGGAACATCCTGAAAGGTGACATGAGCCTGATTGGTCCCCGCCCTGAGCAAAAAGT
ATTTGTCGACCAGTTTATTCAGGAAATTCCCTTTTATGACTACCGCCATATTGTCAAACCCGGTATTTCC
GGCTGGGCGCAAGTTACTCAGGGCTACGCTGCCGACACCGAACAAACCCAGATAAAAATCGAACATGATT
TTTACTACATCAAACATTTTTCCTTCTCACTCGACATACTCATATTCTTCAAAACCCTCAAAACCATGCT
CACCGGCTTCGGCGCACGCTAACCCAGCCATCCCCATACAAAACGCTACCAGTAAAATCTTACCGGTAGC
GTTGCAATACACTTACAAAAACCACATAGCACAACTGCCGAACGGTGTTACAACCAATTAACCAATTCTG
ATTAGAAAAACTCATCGAGCATCAAATGAAACTGCAATTTATTCATATCAGGATTATCAATACCATATTT
TTGAAAAAGCCGTTTCTGTAATGAAGGAGAAAACTCACCGAGGCAGTTCCATAGGATGGCAAGATCCTGG
TATCGGTCTGCGATTCCGACTCGTCCAACATCAATACAACCTATTAATTTCCCCTCGTCAAAAATAAGGT
TATCAAGTGAGAAATCACCATGAGTGACGACTGAATCCGGTGAGAATGGCAAAAGCTTATGCATTTCTTT
CCAGACTTGTTCAACAGGCCAGCCATTACGCTCGTCATCAAAATCACTCGCATCAACCAAACCGTTATTC
ATTCGTGATTGCGCCTGAGCGAGGCGAAATACGCGATCGCTGTTAAAAGGACAATTACAAACAGGAATCG
AATGCAACCGGCGCAGGAACACTGCCAGCGCATCAACAATATTTTCACCTGAATCAGGATATTCTTCTAA
TACCTGGAATGCTGTTTTCCCGGGGATCGCAGTGGTGAGTAACCATGCATCATCAGGAGTACGGATAAAA
TGCTTGATGGTCGGAAGAGGCATAAATTCCGTCAGCCAGTTTAGTCTGACCATCTCATCTGTAACATCAT
TGGCAACGCTACCTTTGCCATGTTTCAGAAACAACTCTGGCGCATCGGGCTTCCCATACAATCGATAGAT
TGTCGCACCTGATTGCCCGACATTATCGCGAGCCCATTTATACCCATATAAATCAGCATCCATGTTGGAA
TTTAATCGCGGCCTGGAGCAAGACGTTTCCCGTTGAATATGGCTCATAACACCCCTTGTATTACTGTTTA
TGTAAGCAGACAGTTTTATTGTTCATGATGATATATTTTTATCTTGTGCAATGTAACATCAGAGATTTTG
AGACACAACGTGGCTTTGTTGAATAAATCGAACTTTTGCTGAGTTGAAGGATCAGTATGTGAACTGGCCG
ATAATTGCAGACGAACGCTTTGGCAGTTTATTCTTGACATGTAGTGAGGGGGCTGGTATAATCACATAGT
ACTGTTATACAGAAACAGAGGAGATATTACATATGGATAGCACTGAGAACGTCATCAAGCCCTTCATGCG
CTTCAAGGTGCACATGGAGGGCTCCGTGAACGGCCACGAGTTCGAGATCGAGGGCGTGGGCGAGGGCAAG
CCCTACGAGGGCACCCAGACCGCCAAGCTGCAAGTGACCAAGGGCGGCCCCCTGCCCTTCGCCTGGGACA
TCCTGTCCCCCCAGTTCTTCTACGGCTCCAAGGCGTACATCAAGCACCCCGCCGACATCCCCGACTACCT
CAAGCAGTCCTTCCCCGAGGGCTTCAAGTGGGAGCGCGTGATGAACTTCGAGGACGGCGGCGTGGTGACC
GTGACCCAGGACTCCTCCCTGCAGGACGGCACCCTCATCTACCACGTGAAGTTCATCGGCGTGAACTTCC
CCTCCGACGGCCCCGTAATGCAGAAGAAGACTCTGGGCTGGGAGCCCTCCACTGAGCGCAACTACCCCCG
CGACGGCGTGCTGAAGGGCGAGAACCACATGGCGCTGAAGCTGAAGGGCGGCGGCCACTACCTGTGTGAG
TTCAAGTCCATCTACATGGCCAAGAAGCCCGTGAAGCTGCCCGGCTACCACTACGTGGACTACAAGCTCG
ACATCACCTCCCACAACGAGGACTACACCGTGGTGGAGCAGTACGAGCGCGCCGAGGCCCGCCACCACCT
GTTCCAGACTCACGGTATGGACGAATTGTACAAGCACGACGAATTGTAAATCCGTAATCGTTAATCCGCA
AATAACGTAAAAACCCGCTTCGGCGGGTTTTTTTATGGGGGGAGTTTAGGGAAAGAGCATTTGTCAGCTG
CGTCGCTGGCTGCACCAGTAACGCTGATTATCTGGCTCTAGAAAAAACTCAAATACCAAAATTTATCAGA
CACGGATAAAAATGATTAAACGTATTGTAAATATAAATACCTTATCGAATAAATGCAGATGACTAATGTT
CTGAAAAAAGATAAGCTACAATGAACTATCACAAACCGATGCAATGCTCAGGGAGCCGGCATGACCCTGT
TTCTACCCTTGATTTACCTGCTCTGTGGTCTGATCGCCGGCAAATTAACCCGGGATACAAAACCTGTTTT
GTCTCTGCTACTGACAAAATTTATTATCCCTGTCGTAATTATCTATAATATAGCGACCAATTTCAGCAAT
ATGGGCGCGGTATTAATTACCACTATTGTTGTTATGAGCATAATGCTGCTTGCCGGTAAATTTCTCCGGA
TCAATCCGGTAAGCACCCTGTGTTTCAGCTATCTGAATATTGGCTGGCTCGGTCTTCCCATAGCAGCCTC
ACTCTTTGGTAATCAGGCTGCCGCAATATTTATATCTGCCTATATCGGCAGTTCTATTGTCGGTAACTCA
CTTGGGGCATGGCTGCTTACCGGCATCCGGTTCAATATCAGAAAACTGATTCAAATGCCTCCCGTCATTG
CCCTTATTATTGGCTGCTTATTGTTACCACTGGGTAAACAAATCCGCGAGCTGGATATAATTTATTCCCT
CGCTAAATTTCTGATGAGCTTTCTTGGCATGGCTATTCTTGGTATGTGGCTGGCTAAAAGCAGAATTACA
CTGACCGACATCAGAAACACCATTCAGACCTTCCTGAAAAAAGCTGCGGCTTATTTCTGCATCCTCTCCG
CCCTGCTTGGCCTTGCCTGTCTGTGCCAACAGAACCTTATTCTGGAAAATAGTGCCGCACTTTACTTATT
TTGCCTGCTTCCTCCGGCAGCCAATATCATTGTTCTTGAAACCCACTATCTGGGTACCGGTTACTCCGTT
AAGAATTCTACAGCGGCCGCGATTATCAAAAAGGATCTTCACCTAGATCCTTTTAAATTAAAAATGAAGT
TTTAAATCAATCTAAAGTATATATGAGTAAACTTGGTCTGACAGTTACCAATGCTTAATCAGTGAGGCAC
CTATCTCAGCGATCTGTCTATTTCGTTCATCCATAGTTGCCTGACTCCCCGTCGTGTAGATAACTACGAT
ACGGGAGGGCTTACCATCTGGCCCCAGTGCTGCAATGATACCGCGGGACCCACGCTCACCGGCTCCAGAT
TTATCAGCAATAAACCAGCCAGCCGGAAGGGCCGAGCGCAGAAGTGGTCCTGCAACTTTATCCGCCTCCA
TCCAGTCTATTAATTGTTGCCGGGAAGCTAGAGTAAGTAGTTCGCCAGTTAATAGTTTGCGCAACGTTGT
TGCCATTGCTACAGGCATCGTGGTGTCACGCTCGTCGTTTGGTATGGCTTCATTCAGCTCCGGTTCCCAA
CGATCAAGGCGAGTTACATGATCCCCCATGTTGTGCAAAAAAGCGGTTAGCTCCTTCGGTCCTCCGATCG
TTGTCAGAAGTAAGTTGGCCGCAGTGTTATCACTCATGGTTATGGCAGCACTGCATAATTCTCTTACTGT
CATGCCATCCGTAAGATGCTTTTCTGTGACTGGTGAGTACTCAACCAAGTCATTCTGAGAATAGTGTATG
CGGCGACCGAGTTGCTCTTGCCCGGCGTCAATACGGGATAATACCGCGCCACATAGCAGAACTTTAAAAG
TGCTCATCATTGGAAAACGTTCTTCGGGGCGAAAACTCTCAAGGATCTTACCGCTGTTGAGATCCAGTTC
GATGTAACCCACTCGTGCACCCAACTGATCTTCAGCATCTTTTACTTTCACCAGCGTTTCTGGGTGAGCA
AAAACAGGAAGGCAAAATGCCGCAAAAAAGGGAATAAGGGCGACACGGAAATGTTGAATACTCATACTCT
TCCTTTTTCAATATTATTGAAGCATTTATCAGGGTTATTGTCTCATGAGCGGATACATATTTGAATGTAT
TTAGAAAAATAAACAAATAGGGGTTCCGCGCACATTTCCCCGAAAAGTGCCACCTGTCATGACCAAAATC
CCTTAACGTGAGTTTTCGTTCCACTGAGCGTCAGACCCCGTAGAAAAGATCAAAGGATCTTCTTGAGATC
CTTTTTTTCTGCGCGTAATCTGCTGCTTGCAAAC
Features (pLannotate 1.2.2; 6 found; start..end, strand, type, name):
    865..1629    +  CDS            wecA (fragment): WECA_AERHY - Experimental evidence at protein level: Swiss-Prot protein existence level 1. Transfers N-acetyl-galactosamine (GalNAc) to undecaprenyl phosphate, a step in the assembly of the repeating-unit of the O- antigen. Shows no activity with UDP-N-acetyl-alpha-D-glucosamine. From Aeromonas hydrophila.
   1752..2567    -  CDS            KanR: aminoglycoside phosphotransferase; aph(3')-Ia; confers resistance to kanamycin in bacteria or G418 (Geneticin®) in eukaryotes
   2833..3507    +  CDS            E2-Crimson: E2-Crimson is a basic (constitutively fluorescent) far red fluorescent protein published in 2009, derived from Discosoma sp.. It is reported to be a rapidly-maturing tetramer with low acid sensitivity.
   4735..5595    -  CDS            AmpR: β-lactamase; bla; confers resistance to ampicillin, carbenicillin, and related antibiotics
   5596..5700    -  promoter       AmpR promoter: bla
   5803..547     +  rep_origin     ori (across the origin): high-copy-number ColE1/pMB1/pBR322/pUC origin of replication
