[The description below was written by a language model from this plasmid's Addgene catalogue record and pLannotate feature annotations shown in this document.]
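Description:
pBTK1054 is a synthetic-biology plasmid assembled with the Bee Microbiome Toolkit (BTK) by BsaI Golden Gate cloning into the pYTK095 backbone, with the BsaI sites destroyed in the process. It is designed to deliver a selectable, fluorescent marker cassette into the chromosome of the honey bee gut symbiont Snodgrassella alvi strain wkB2. The backbone supplies a high-copy ColE1/pUC-type origin and an ampicillin resistance gene (bla) driven by its own promoter, so the plasmid is maintained in E. coli under ampicillin. The cargo's kanamycin marker allows dual selection.

The insert of roughly 4 kb carries a KanR gene (aph(3')-Ia aminoglycoside phosphotransferase) and, in the opposite orientation, the coding sequence for E2-Crimson, a rapidly maturing far-red fluorescent protein derived from Discosoma. According to the record, this cassette is targeted to the intergenic region between SALWKB2_RS11215 and SALWKB2_RS11220, described as a neutral site, which implies flanking homology to the S. alvi genome. The homology arms are not annotated as such in the feature table. The automated annotation does detect a wecA-like fragment upstream of KanR, matched to an Aeromonas protein, which probably reflects S. alvi sequence within one arm rather than a deliberately expressed gene. The promoters and terminators controlling KanR and E2-Crimson are also not annotated, so the record does not state them.

The construct is used for homologous recombination-based genome engineering of S. alvi. Integrants can be selected with kanamycin and tracked by far-red fluorescence, for example as a marked strain or as a demonstration of the integration approach.
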