Addgene plasmid #209544: pBTK1054
Purpose: BTK assembled plasmid for integrating a KanR+E2-Crimson cassette into the S. alvi genome at a neutral site
Depositing lab: Jeffrey Barrick. Depositing organization: University of Texas at Austin. Publication: Single-step genome engineering in the bee gut symbiont Snodgrassella alvi. Lariviere PJ, Ashraf AHMZ, Leonard SP, Miller LG, Moran NA, Barrick JE. bioRxiv [Preprint]. 2023 Sep 20:2023.09.19.558440. doi: 10.1101/2023.09.19.558440. PubMed 37786689.
Backbone
  Vector backbone: pYTK095
  Backbone size w/o insert (bp): 1886
  Vector type: Synthetic Biology
Growth in bacteria
  Bacterial resistance: Ampicillin and Kanamycin, 100 & 50 μg/mL
  Growth temperature: 37°C
  Growth strain: DH5alpha
  Copy number: High Copy
Gene/Insert
  Gene/Insert name: Recombination into the S. alvi wkB2 genome w/in the SALWKB2_RS11215/SALWKB2_RS11220 intergenic region
  Species: Synthetic
  Insert size (bp): 3959
  Cloning method: Restriction Enzyme; 5′ cloning site BsaI-v2 (destroyed during cloning); 3′ cloning site BsaI-v2 (destroyed during cloning)
Terms and licenses: Academic/Nonprofit Terms; Industry Terms: Not Available to Industry
Depositor comments: Please visit https://doi.org/10.1101/2023.09.19.558440 for bioRxiv preprint.
How to cite: pBTK1054 was a gift from Jeffrey Barrick (Addgene plasmid # 209544 ; http://n2t.net/addgene:209544 ; RRID:Addgene_209544)
